Addgene plasmid #70424: R777-E140 Hs.NF1-nostop
Purpose: Gateway ORF clone of codon optimized human NF1 [NM_000267.3] without stop codon (for C-terminal fusions)
Depositing lab: Dominic Esposito. Depositing organization: National Cancer Institute (NCI).
Backbone
  Vector backbone: pDonor-255
  Backbone size w/o insert (bp): 2693
  Vector type: Gateway Entry Clone
Growth in bacteria
  Bacterial resistance: Spectinomycin, 50 μg/mL
  Growth temperature: 37°C
  Growth strain: DH10B
  Copy number: High Copy
Gene/Insert
  Gene/Insert name: NF1 (alt name: NM_000267.3)
  Species: H. sapiens (human)
  Insert size (bp): 8454
  Entrez Gene: NF1 (a.k.a. NFNS, VRNF, WSS)
  Cloning method: Gateway Cloning
  Sequencing primers: 5′ M13F 23-mer (5'-CCCAGTCACGACGTTGTAAAACG); 3′ attLR 23-mer (5'-TAACATCAGAGATTTTGAGACAC)
Terms and licenses: Academic/Nonprofit Terms; Industry Terms: Not Available to Industry
Depositor comments: sequence codon optimized for cloning stability
How to cite: R777-E140 Hs.NF1-nostop was a gift from Dominic Esposito (Addgene plasmid # 70424 ; http://n2t.net/addgene:70424 ; RRID:Addgene_70424)
