[The description below was written by a language model from this plasmid's Addgene catalogue record and pLannotate feature annotations shown in this document.]
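Description:
R777-E140 Hs.NF1-nostop is a Gateway entry clone built on the pDonor-255 backbone (about 2.7 kb) and carrying an 8,454 bp codon-optimized open reading frame for human NF1 (neurofibromin, reference transcript NM_000267.3), giving a total plasmid of roughly 11.1 kb. It is a bacterial propagation and cloning vector only. It replicates in E. coli from a high-copy ColE1/pUC-type origin and is selected with spectinomycin through the aadA (SmR) aminoglycoside adenylyltransferase gene. Upstream of that gene lie fragments of a class 1 integron Pc promoter and a gentamicin resistance gene. Short lacZα and lacI fragments are annotated as backbone remnants. The rrnB T1 and T2 terminators lie in the backbone upstream of the cloning site, where such elements typically insulate the insert from read-through transcription.

The NF1 coding sequence sits between two attL recombination sites, annotated by the automated tool as attL3 on the 5′ side and a partial attL2 on the 3′ side. An LR Clonase reaction can therefore move the ORF into any compatible Gateway destination vector. No promoter drives NF1 in this plasmid, so expression elements, tags and host specificity all come from the chosen destination vector. The stop codon has been omitted so that the ORF reads through into a C-terminal tag or fusion partner supplied by that vector. The depositor notes that the sequence was codon optimized for cloning stability. NF1 encodes a Ras GTPase-activating protein, so the clone serves as a source for building neurofibromin expression constructs for studies of Ras regulation.
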