Features (pLannotate 1.2.2; 11 found; start..end, strand, type, name):
     18..54      -  CDS            lacZα (fragment): LacZα fragment of β-galactosidase; lacZ fragment
     85..180     +  protein_bind   attL3: mutant version of attL; recombination site for the Gateway® LR reaction LR Clonase™
    186..8639    +  CDS            NF1: NF1_HUMAN - Experimental evidence at protein level: Swiss-Prot protein existence level 1. Stimulates the GTPase activity of Ras. NF1 shows greater affinity for Ras GAP, but lower specific activity. May be a regulator of Ras activity. From Homo sapiens (Human).
   8644..8737    -  protein_bind   attL2 (fragment): mutant version of attL; recombination site for the Gateway® LR reaction LR Clonase™
   8852..8875    +  promoter       Pc promoter (fragment): intI1 (promoter lies within the coding sequence); class 1 integron promoter
   9051..9107    +  CDS            GmR (fragment): gentamycin acetyltransferase; aacC1; confers resistance to gentamycin
   9114..9905    +  CDS            SmR: aminoglycoside adenylyltransferase (Murphy, 1985); aadA; confers resistance to spectinomycin and streptomycin
   9998..10586   +  rep_origin     ori: high-copy-number ColE1/pMB1/pBR322/pUC origin of replication
  10769..10861   +  CDS            lacI (fragment): lac repressor; lacI; The lac repressor binds to the lac operator to inhibit transcription in E. coli. This inhibition can be relieved by adding lactose or isopropyl-β-D-thiogalactopyranoside (IPTG).
  10916..10943   -  terminator     rrnB T2 terminator: transcription terminator T2 from the E. coli rrnB gene
  11075..11118   +  terminator     rrnB T1 terminator: Escherichia coli rrnB; transcription terminator T1 from the E. coli rrnB gene
>Addgene plasmid #70424 | R777-E140 Hs.NF1-nostop | depositor full sequence | sequence record 125873 | Full Sequence
TTAACGCTAGCATGGATGTTTTCCCAGTCACGACGTTGTAAAACGACGGCCAGTCTTAAAATTCGAGCTC
GGTCCGAGGATCCGAAATAATGATTTTATTTTGACTGATAGTGACCTGTTCGTTGCAACAAATTGATAAG
CAATGCTTTTTTATAATGCCAACTTTGTACAAAAAAGTTGGCACCATGGCCGCCCACAGACCTGTGGAAT
GGGTGCAGGCCGTGGTGTCCAGATTCGACGAGCAGCTGCCCATCAAGACCGGACAGCAGAATACACACAC
CAAGGTGTCCACCGAGCACAACAAAGAGTGCCTGATCAACATCAGCAAGTACAAGTTCAGCCTGGTGATC
AGCGGCCTGACCACCATCCTGAAGAACGTGAACAACATGCGGATCTTCGGCGAGGCCGCCGAGAAGAACC
TGTACCTGAGCCAGCTGATCATCCTGGACACCCTGGAAAAGTGCCTCGCTGGACAGCCCAAGGATACCAT
GCGGCTGGACGAGACAATGCTGGTGAAGCAGCTGCTGCCCGAGATCTGCCACTTCCTGCACACCTGCCGG
GAGGGAAATCAGCACGCCGCCGAGCTGAGAAATAGCGCCAGCGGCGTGCTGTTCAGCCTGAGCTGCAACA
ACTTCAACGCCGTGTTCAGCCGGATCAGCACCCGGCTGCAGGAACTGACCGTCTGCAGCGAGGACAACGT
GGACGTGCACGACATCGAGCTGCTGCAGTACATCAACGTGGACTGCGCCAAGCTGAAGCGGCTGCTGAAA
GAGACAGCCTTCAAGTTCAAGGCCCTGAAGAAGGTGGCCCAGCTGGCCGTGATCAACAGCCTGGAAAAAG
CCTTCTGGAACTGGGTGGAGAACTACCCCGACGAGTTCACCAAGCTGTACCAGATCCCCCAGACCGACAT
GGCCGAGTGCGCCGAGAAGCTGTTCGACCTGGTGGACGGCTTCGCCGAGAGCACCAAGAGAAAGGCCGCC
GTGTGGCCCCTGCAGATCATCCTGCTGATCCTGTGCCCCGAGATCATCCAGGACATCTCCAAGGACGTGG
TGGACGAGAACAACATGAACAAGAAGCTGTTTCTGGACAGCCTGAGGAAGGCCCTGGCCGGACACGGCGG
CTCTAGACAGCTGACCGAGAGCGCCGCCATTGCCTGCGTGAAGCTGTGCAAGGCCAGCACCTACATCAAC
TGGGAGGACAACAGCGTGATCTTCCTGCTGGTGCAGAGCATGGTGGTGGACCTGAAGAACCTGCTGTTCA
ACCCCAGCAAGCCCTTCAGCAGAGGCAGCCAGCCCGCCGACGTGGACCTGATGATCGACTGCCTGGTGTC
CTGCTTCCGGATCAGCCCCCACAACAACCAGCACTTCAAGATCTGCCTGGCCCAGAACAGCCCCAGCACC
TTCCACTACGTGCTGGTGAACTCCCTGCACCGGATCATCACCAACAGCGCCCTGGACTGGTGGCCCAAGA
TCGACGCCGTGTACTGCCACAGCGTGGAGCTGCGGAACATGTTCGGCGAGACACTGCACAAGGCCGTGCA
GGGATGTGGAGCCCACCCCGCCATCAGAATGGCCCCCAGCCTGACCTTCAAAGAAAAGGTGACCTCCCTG
AAGTTCAAAGAGAAGCCCACCGACCTGGAAACCCGGTCCTACAAGTACCTGCTGCTGTCCATGGTGAAGC
TGATCCACGCCGACCCCAAGCTGCTGCTGTGCAACCCTAGGAAGCAGGGCCCTGAGACACAGGGCAGCAC
AGCCGAGCTGATCACCGGCCTGGTGCAGCTGGTGCCCCAGAGCCACATGCCTGAGATCGCCCAGGAAGCC
ATGGAAGCTCTGCTCGTCCTGCACCAGCTCGACTCCATTGATCTGTGGAACCCCGACGCCCCCGTGGAGA
CATTCTGGGAGATCAGCAGCCAGATGCTGTTCTACATCTGCAAGAAGCTGACCAGCCATCAGATGCTGTC
CAGCACCGAGATCCTGAAGTGGCTGCGGGAGATCCTGATCTGCCGGAACAAGTTCCTGCTGAAGAACAAG
CAGGCCGACCGGTCCAGCTGCCACTTTCTGCTGTTTTACGGCGTGGGCTGCGACATCCCCAGCAGCGGCA
ACACCAGCCAGATGAGCATGGACCACGAGGAACTGCTGAGAACCCCTGGCGCCAGCCTGAGAAAGGGCAA
GGGCAACAGCAGCATGGACAGCGCCGCTGGCTGTAGCGGCACCCCCCCTATCTGTCGGCAGGCCCAGACA
AAACTGGAAGTCGCTCTGTACATGTTCCTGTGGAATCCCGATACCGAGGCCGTGCTGGTCGCCATGAGCT
GCTTCCGGCACCTGTGCGAGGAAGCCGACATCAGATGCGGCGTGGATGAGGTGTCCGTGCACAACCTGCT
GCCCAACTACAACACCTTCATGGAATTCGCCAGCGTGAGCAACATGATGAGCACCGGCAGAGCCGCCCTG
CAGAAACGGGTGATGGCCCTGCTGCGGAGAATCGAGCACCCCACCGCCGGAAATACAGAGGCCTGGGAGG
ATACCCACGCCAAGTGGGAGCAGGCCACCAAGCTGATCCTGAACTACCCCAAGGCCAAGATGGAAGATGG
CCAGGCCGCCGAAAGCCTGCACAAGACCATCGTGAAGCGGCGGATGAGCCACGTGTCTGGCGGCGGAAGC
ATCGACCTGAGCGACACCGACTCCCTGCAAGAATGGATCAACATGACCGGCTTTCTGTGTGCCCTGGGCG
GAGTGTGCCTGCAGCAGCGGAGCAATTCCGGCCTGGCCACCTACAGCCCTCCTATGGGCCCCGTGAGCGA
GAGGAAGGGCAGCATGATCAGCGTGATGTCCAGCGAGGGCAACGCCGACACCCCCGTGAGCAAGTTCATG
GACCGGCTGCTGTCCCTGATGGTCTGCAACCACGAGAAAGTGGGCCTGCAGATCCGGACCAACGTGAAGG
ACCTGGTCGGCCTGGAACTGAGCCCTGCCCTGTACCCCATGCTGTTCAATAAGCTGAAGAATACCATCTC
CAAGTTCTTCGACAGCCAGGGCCAGGTGCTGCTGACCGACACCAACACCCAGTTCGTGGAGCAGACAATC
GCCATCATGAAGAATCTGCTGGACAACCACACCGAGGGCAGCTCTGAACACCTGGGCCAGGCCAGCATCG
AGACAATGATGCTGAACCTGGTCCGCTACGTGCGGGTGCTGGGCAACATGGTGCACGCCATCCAGATCAA
GACAAAGCTGTGCCAGCTGGTCGAGGTGATGATGGCCAGACGGGACGACCTGAGCTTCTGCCAGGAAATG
AAGTTCCGGAACAAGATGGTGGAGTACCTGACCGACTGGGTGATGGGCACCAGCAACCAGGCCGCTGACG
ACGACGTGAAGTGCCTGACCAGGGACCTGGACCAGGCTTCTATGGAAGCTGTCGTCAGTCTGCTGGCCGG
ACTGCCTCTGCAGCCTGAAGAAGGTGACGGCGTCGAGCTGATGGAAGCCAAGAGCCAGCTGTTCCTGAAG
TACTTCACCCTGTTCATGAACCTGCTGAACGACTGCAGCGAGGTGGAGGATGAGAGCGCCCAGACCGGCG
GCAGAAAGCGGGGCATGAGCAGAAGGCTGGCCTCCCTGAGGCACTGTACCGTGCTGGCCATGTCCAATCT
GCTGAACGCCAACGTGGATAGCGGCCTGATGCACAGCATCGGCCTGGGCTACCACAAGGACCTGCAGACC
CGGGCCACCTTTATGGAAGTGCTGACCAAGATCCTGCAGCAGGGCACCGAGTTCGACACCCTGGCCGAGA
CTGTGCTGGCCGACAGATTCGAGAGACTGGTGGAACTGGTGACCATGATGGGCGACCAGGGCGAGCTGCC
TATTGCCATGGCCCTGGCCAACGTGGTGCCCTGTAGCCAGTGGGATGAGCTGGCCAGGGTCCTCGTCACA
CTGTTCGACAGCCGGCACCTGCTGTACCAGCTGCTGTGGAATATGTTCAGCAAAGAGGTGGAGCTGGCCG
ACTCCATGCAGACCCTGTTCAGAGGCAACTCCCTGGCCAGCAAGATCATGACCTTTTGCTTCAAGGTGTA
CGGCGCCACCTACCTGCAGAAGCTGCTGGACCCCCTGCTGAGGATCGTGATCACCAGCAGCGACTGGCAG
CACGTGAGCTTCGAGGTGGACCCCACCAGACTGGAACCCAGCGAGAGCCTGGAAGAGAACCAGCGGAACC
TGCTGCAGATGACCGAGAAGTTCTTCCACGCCATCATCAGCAGCAGCTCCGAGTTCCCCCCCCAGCTGAG
AAGCGTGTGCCACTGCCTGTACCAGGTGGTGTCCCAGCGGTTCCCCCAGAATAGCATCGGCGCCGTGGGC
AGCGCCATGTTCCTGCGGTTCATCAACCCTGCCATCGTGAGCCCTTACGAGGCCGGCATCCTGGATAAGA
AGCCCCCTCCCCGGATCGAGAGGGGCCTGAAGCTGATGAGCAAGATTCTGCAGAGCATTGCCAACCACGT
GCTGTTTACCAAGGAAGAGCACATGCGGCCCTTCAACGACTTCGTGAAGAGCAACTTCGACGCCGCCAGG
CGGTTCTTCCTGGATATCGCCAGCGACTGCCCTACCAGCGACGCCGTGAACCACAGCCTGTCCTTCATCA
GCGACGGCAACGTCCTGGCCCTGCATAGACTGCTGTGGAACAACCAGGAAAAGATCGGCCAGTACCTGAG
CAGCAACCGGGACCACAAGGCTGTGGGCAGGCGGCCCTTCGATAAGATGGCCACCCTGCTGGCCTATCTG
GGCCCTCCCGAGCACAAGCCTGTGGCCGACACCCATTGGTCTAGCCTGAACCTGACCAGCAGCAAGTTCG
AGGAATTCATGACCCGGCACCAGGTGCACGAGAAAGAAGAGTTTAAAGCCCTGAAAACCCTGAGCATCTT
CTACCAGGCCGGCACCTCCAAGGCCGGCAACCCCATCTTCTACTACGTGGCCAGAAGGTTCAAGACAGGC
CAGATCAACGGCGACCTGCTGATCTACCACGTGCTGCTGACACTGAAGCCCTACTACGCCAAGCCCTACG
AGATCGTGGTGGATCTGACCCACACCGGCCCCAGCAACCGGTTCAAGACCGACTTCCTGAGCAAGTGGTT
CGTGGTGTTCCCCGGCTTCGCCTACGATAACGTGAGCGCCGTGTACATCTACAACTGCAACAGCTGGGTG
CGGGAGTACACCAAGTACCACGAGCGCCTGCTGACCGGCCTGAAGGGCTCCAAGCGGCTGGTGTTCATCG
ACTGCCCCGGCAAGCTGGCCGAGCACATCGAGCACGAGCAGCAGAAACTGCCTGCCGCCACCCTGGCCCT
GGAAGAGGACCTGAAGGTGTTCCACAACGCCCTGAAGCTGGCCCACAAGGATACAAAGGTGTCCATCAAA
GTGGGCAGCACCGCCGTGCAGGTGACCAGCGCCGAGAGGACAAAGGTGCTGGGCCAGAGCGTGTTCCTGA
ACGACATCTACTACGCCTCCGAGATCGAGGAAATCTGCCTGGTGGATGAGAACCAGTTCACCCTGACTAT
CGCCAACCAGGGCACCCCTCTGACCTTCATGCACCAGGAATGCGAGGCCATCGTCCAGTCCATCATCCAC
ATCCGGACCAGATGGGAGCTGTCCCAGCCCGACAGCATCCCCCAGCACACCAAGATCCGGCCCAAGGATG
TGCCCGGCACCCTGCTGAATATCGCTCTGCTGAATCTGGGCAGCAGCGACCCTTCTCTGCGGAGCGCCGC
CTACAATCTGCTGTGCGCCCTGACCTGCACCTTCAACCTGAAGATCGAGGGCCAGCTGCTGGAAACCAGC
GGCCTGTGCATCCCCGCCAACAACACCCTGTTTATCGTGAGCATCAGCAAGACCCTGGCCGCCAACGAGC
CTCACCTGACCCTGGAATTTCTGGAAGAGTGCATCAGCGGCTTCAGCAAGAGCAGCATCGAGCTGAAGCA
CCTGTGCCTGGAATACATGACCCCCTGGCTGTCTAATCTGGTCCGGTTCTGCAAGCACAACGACGACGCC
AAGCGGCAGAGAGTGACCGCCATTCTGGACAAGCTGATCACAATGACCATCAACGAGAAGCAGATGTACC
CCAGCATCCAGGCCAAGATCTGGGGCAGCCTGGGCCAGATCACCGATCTGCTGGATGTGGTGCTGGACAG
CTTCATCAAGACCAGCGCCACCGGCGGACTGGGAAGCATCAAGGCCGAGGTGATGGCCGATACAGCCGTG
GCCCTGGCTAGCGGCAACGTGAAGCTGGTGTCCAGCAAGGTGATCGGCCGGATGTGCAAGATCATCGACA
AGACCTGCCTGAGCCCCACCCCTACCCTGGAACAGCACCTGATGTGGGACGATATCGCCATCCTGGCCCG
GTACATGCTGATGCTGTCCTTCAACAATAGCCTGGACGTGGCCGCCCATCTGCCCTACCTGTTCCACGTG
GTGACCTTTCTGGTGGCCACCGGCCCTCTGAGCCTGAGAGCCAGCACCCACGGCCTGGTGATTAACATCA
TCCACTCCCTGTGCACCTGCTCCCAGCTGCACTTCAGCGAGGAAACCAAGCAGGTGCTGAGACTGAGCCT
GACCGAGTTCTCCCTGCCCAAGTTCTACCTGCTGTTTGGCATCAGCAAAGTGAAGTCTGCCGCCGTGATC
GCCTTCAGGTCCAGCTACAGGGACAGATCTTTCTCCCCCGGAAGCTACGAGAGAGAGACATTCGCCCTGA
CAAGCCTGGAAACCGTGACAGAGGCCCTGCTGGAAATCATGGAAGCCTGCATGAGAGACATCCCCACCTG
CAAGTGGCTCGACCAGTGGACCGAACTGGCCCAGAGGTTCGCCTTCCAGTACAACCCCAGCCTGCAGCCT
AGAGCCCTGGTGGTGTTCGGCTGCATCTCCAAGAGAGTGAGCCACGGCCAGATTAAGCAGATCATCAGGA
TCCTGTCCAAGGCCCTGGAAAGCTGTCTGAAGGGCCCCGACACCTACAACTCCCAGGTGCTGATCGAGGC
CACAGTGATCGCCCTGACCAAACTGCAGCCACTGCTGAATAAGGACAGCCCCCTGCACAAAGCCCTGTTC
TGGGTGGCCGTGGCCGTGCTGCAGCTGGACGAGGTGAACCTGTACAGCGCCGGGACCGCTCTGCTGGAAC
AGAATCTGCACACCCTGGACTCCCTGAGAATCTTCAACGACAAGAGCCCCGAGGAAGTGTTCATGGCCAT
CCGGAACCCCCTGGAATGGCACTGCAAGCAGATGGACCACTTCGTGGGCCTGAACTTCAACAGCAACTTC
AACTTCGCCCTGGTCGGACACCTGCTGAAGGGCTACAGACACCCCAGCCCAGCCATCGTGGCCAGGACCG
TGCGGATCCTGCATACCCTGCTGACCCTGGTGAACAAGCACCGGAACTGCGACAAGTTTGAGGTGAACAC
CCAGAGCGTGGCCTACCTGGCTGCCCTGCTGACAGTGAGCGAGGAAGTGCGGAGCCGGTGCAGCCTGAAG
CACAGGAAGAGCCTGCTCCTCACTGATATCAGCATGGAAAACGTGCCCATGGACACCTACCCCATCCACC
ACGGCGACCCCAGCTACAGGACCCTGAAAGAAACCCAGCCCTGGTCCTCCCCTAAGGGCAGCGAGGGCTA
TCTGGCCGCCACCTATCCTACCGTCGGCCAGACAAGCCCTAGGGCCCGCAAGTCCATGAGCCTGGACATG
GGCCAGCCTAGCCAGGCCAACACCAAGAAACTGCTGGGCACCCGGAAGAGCTTCGACCACCTGATCAGCG
ACACCAAGGCCCCCAAGAGGCAGGAAATGGAAAGCGGCATCACCACCCCCCCCAAGATGCGGAGAGTGGC
CGAGACAGACTACGAGATGGAAACCCAGCGGATCAGCAGCTCCCAGCAGCACCCTCACCTGCGGAAAGTG
TCCGTGTCCGAGAGCAATGTGCTGCTGGACGAAGAGGTGCTGACCGATCCTAAGATCCAGGCCCTGCTGC
TGACTGTCCTGGCCACCCTGGTGAAGTACACCACCGACGAGTTCGATCAGCGGATCCTGTACGAGTACCT
GGCCGAGGCCAGCGTGGTGTTTCCCAAGGTGTTCCCTGTGGTGCACAATCTGCTGGATAGCAAGATCAAC
ACCCTGCTGTCTCTGTGCCAGGACCCCAACCTGCTGAATCCCATCCACGGCATCGTGCAGAGTGTGGTGT
ACCACGAAGAGAGCCCCCCTCAGTACCAGACCAGCTACCTGCAGTCCTTCGGCTTCAACGGCCTGTGGCG
GTTTGCCGGCCCTTTCAGCAAGCAGACCCAGATCCCCGACTACGCCGAACTGATCGTGAAGTTCCTGGAC
GCCCTGATCGATACCTACCTGCCCGGCATCGACGAGGAAACCTCCGAGGAATCTCTGCTGACCCCCACCT
CCCCTTATCCTCCAGCCCTGCAGTCCCAGCTGTCCATCACCGCCAACCTGAACCTGTCCAACTCCATGAC
CAGCCTGGCCACATCTCAGCACAGCCCTGGCATCGACAAAGAAAACGTGGAGCTGTCTCCCACCACCGGC
CACTGCAACTCCGGCAGGACCAGACACGGAAGCGCCAGCCAGGTGCAGAAGCAGAGAAGCGCCGGCAGCT
TCAAGCGGAACAGCATCAAGAAAATCGTGTCAACTTTCTTGTACAAAGTTGGCATTATAGGAAAGCATTG
CTTATCAATTTGTTGCAACGAACAGGTCACTATCAGTCAAAATAAAATCATTATTTGCATGCAAGCTTAG
ATCCTCTAGACCAGCCAGGACAGAAATGCCTCGACTTCGCTGCTACCCAAGGTTGCCGGGTGACGCACAC
CGTGGAAACGGATGAAGGCACGAACCCAGTGGACATAAGCCTGTTCGGTTCGTAAGCTGTAATGCAAGTA
GCGTATGCGCTCACGCAACTGGTCCAGAACCTTGACCGAACGCAGCGGTGGTAACGGCGCAGTGGCGGTT
TTCATGGCTTGTTATGACTGTTTTTTTGGGGTACAGTCTATGCCTCGGGCATCCAAGCAGCAAGCGCGTT
ACGCCGTGGGTCGATGTTTGATGTTATGGAGCAGCAACGATGTTACGCAGCAGGGCAGTCGCCCTAAAAC
AAAGTTAAACATTATGAGGGAAGCGGTGATCGCCGAAGTATCGACTCAACTATCAGAGGTAGTTGGCGTC
ATCGAGCGCCATCTCGAACCGACGTTGCTGGCCGTACATTTGTACGGCTCCGCAGTGGATGGCGGCCTGA
AGCCACACAGTGATATTGATTTGCTGGTTACGGTGACCGTAAGGCTTGATGAAACAACGCGGCGAGCTTT
GATCAACGACCTTTTGGAAACTTCGGCTTCCCCTGGAGAGAGCGAGATTCTCCGCGCTGTAGAAGTCACC
ATTGTTGTGCACGACGACATCATTCCGTGGCGTTATCCAGCTAAGCGCGAACTGCAATTTGGAGAATGGC
AGCGCAATGACATTCTTGCAGGTATCTTCGAGCCAGCCACGATCGACATTGATCTGGCTATCTTGCTGAC
AAAAGCAAGAGAACATAGCGTTGCCTTGGTAGGTCCAGCGGCGGAGGAACTCTTTGATCCGGTTCCTGAA
CAGGATCTATTTGAGGCGCTAAATGAAACCTTAACGCTATGGAACTCGCCGCCCGACTGGGCTGGCGATG
AGCGAAATGTAGTGCTTACGTTGTCCCGCATTTGGTACAGCGCAGTAACCGGCAAAATCGCGCCGAAGGA
TGTCGCTGCCGACTGGGCAATGGAGCGCCTGCCGGCCCAGTATCAGCCCGTCATACTTGAAGCTAGACAG
GCTTATCTTGGACAAGAAGAAGATCGCTTGGCCTCGCGCGCAGATCAGTTGGAAGAATTTGTCCACTACG
TGAAAGGCGAGATCACCAAGGTAGTCGGCAAATAACCCTCGAGCCACCCATGACCAAAATCCCTTAACGT
GAGTTACGCGTCGTTCCACTGAGCGTCAGACCCCGTAGAAAAGATCAAAGGATCTTCTTGAGATCCTTTT
TTTCTGCGCGTAATCTGCTGCTTGCAAACAAAAAAACCACCGCTACCAGCGGTGGTTTGTTTGCCGGATC
AAGAGCTACCAACTCTTTTTCCGAAGGTAACTGGCTTCAGCAGAGCGCAGATACCAAATACTGTCCTTCT
AGTGTAGCCGTAGTTAGGCCACCACTTCAAGAACTCTGTAGCACCGCCTACATACCTCGCTCTGCTAATC
CTGTTACCAGTGGCTGCTGCCAGTGGCGATAAGTCGTGTCTTACCGGGTTGGACTCAAGACGATAGTTAC
CGGATAAGGCGCAGCGGTCGGGCTGAACGGGGGGTTCGTGCACACAGCCCAGCTTGGAGCGAACGACCTA
CACCGAACTGAGATACCTACAGCGTGAGCATTGAGAAAGCGCCACGCTTCCCGAAGGGAGAAAGGCGGAC
AGGTATCCGGTAAGCGGCAGGGTCGGAACAGGAGAGCGCACGAGGGAGCTTCCAGGGGGAAACGCCTGGT
ATCTTTATAGTCCTGTCGGGTTTCGCCACCTCTGACTTGAGCGTCGATTTTTGTGATGCTCGTCAGGGGG
GCGGAGCCTATGGAAAAACGCCAGCAACGCGGCCTTTTTACGGTTCCTGGCCTTTTGCTGGCCTTTTGCT
CACATGTTCTTTCCTGCGTTATCCCCTGATTCTGTGGATAACCGTATTACCGCCTTTGAGTGAGCTGATA
CCGCTCGCCGCAGCCGAACGACCGAGCGCAGCGAGTCAGTGAGCGAGGAAGCGGAAGAGCGCCCAATACG
CAAACCGCCTCTCCCCGCGCGTTGGCCGATTCATTAATGCAGCTGGCACGACAGGTTTCCCGACTGGAAA
GCGGGCAGTGAGCGCAACGCAATTAATACGCGTACCGCTAGCCAGGAAGAGTTTGTAGAAACGCAAAAAG
GCCATCCGTCAGGATGGCCTTCTGCTTAGTTTGATGCCTGGCAGTTTATGGCGGGCGTCCTGCCCGCCAC
CCTCCGGGCCGTTGCTTCACAACGTTCAAATCCGCTCCCGGCGGATTTGTCCTACTCAGGAGAGCGTTCA
CCGACAAACAACAGATAAAACGAAAGGCCCAGTCTTCCGACTGAGCCTTTCGTTTTATTTGATGCCTGGC
AGTTCCCTACTCTCGCG
