>Addgene plasmid #70424 | R777-E140 Hs.NF1-nostop | addgene partial sequence | sequence record 132328 | pCR8_R1 5'-cgaaccgaacaggcttatgt-3'
GGTGTGCGTCACCCGGCAACCTTGGGTAGCAGCGAAGTCGAGGCATTTCTGTCCTGGCTGGTCTAGAGGA
TCTAAGCTTGCATGCAAATAATGATTTTATTTTGACTGATAGTGACCTGTTCGTTGCAACAAATTGATAA
GCAATGCTTTCCTATAATGCCAACTTTGTACAAGAAAGTTGACACGATTTTCTTGATGCTGTTCCGCTTG
AAGCTGCCGGCGCTTCTCTGCTTCTGCACCTGGCTGGCGCTTCCGTGTCTGGTCCTGCCGGAGTTGCAGT
GGCCGGTGGTGGGAGACAGCTCCACGTTTTCTTTGTCGATGCCAGGGCTGTGCTGAGATGTGGCCAGGCT
GGTCATGGAGTTGGACAGGTTCAGGTTGGCGGTGATGGACAGCTGGGACTGCAGGGCTGGAGGATAAGGG
GAGGTGGGGGTCAGCAGAGATTCCTCGGAGGTTTCCTCGTCGATGCCGGGCAGGTAGGTATCGATCAGGG
CGTCCAGGAACTTCACGATCAGTTCGGCGTAGTCGGGGATCTGGGTCTGCTTGCTGAAAGGGCCGGCAAA
CCGCCACAGGCCGTTGAAGCCGAAGGACTGCAGGTAGCTGGTCTGGTACTGAGGGGGGCTCTCTTCGTGG
TACACCACACTCTGCACGATGCCGTGGATGGGATTCAGCAGGTTGGGGTCCTGGCACAGAGACAGCAGGG
TGTTGATCTTGCTATCCAGCAGATTGTGCACCACAGGGAACACCTTGGGAAACACCACGCTGGCCTCGGC
CAGGTACTCGTACAGGATCCGCTGATCGAACTCGTCGGTGGTGTACTTCACCAGGGTGGCCAGGACAGTC
AGCAGCAGGGCCTGGATCTTAGGATCGGTCAGCACCTCTTCGTCCAGCAGCACATTGCTCTCGGACACGG
ACACTTTCCGCAGGTGAGGGTGCTGCTGGGAGCTGCTGATCCGCTGGGTTTCCATCTCGTAGTCTGTCTC
GGCCACTCTCCGCATCTT
